Addgene plasmid #140561: pX165-LZ3 Cas9
Purpose: Expresses LZ3 Cas9 in mammalian cells
Depositing lab: Feng Zhang. Depositing organization: Broad Institute. Publication: Highly Parallel Profiling of Cas9 Variant Specificity. Schmid-Burgk JL, Gao L, Li D, Gardner Z, Strecker J, Lash B, Zhang F. Mol Cell. 2020 Mar 17. pii: S1097-2765(20)30143-X. doi: 10.1016/j.molcel.2020.02.023. PubMed 32187529.
Backbone
  Vector backbone: pX165
Growth in bacteria
  Bacterial resistance: Ampicillin, 100 μg/mL
  Growth temperature: 37°C
  Growth strain: DH5alpha
  Copy number: Unknown
Gene/Insert
  Gene/Insert name: Cas9
  Species: Streptococcus pyogenes
  Mutation: N690C T769I G915M N980K
  Cloning method: Unknown
  Sequencing primers: 5′ Tn5; 3′ Tn5
Terms and licenses: Academic/Nonprofit Terms; Industry Terms: Not Available to Industry
How to cite: pX165-LZ3 Cas9 was a gift from Feng Zhang (Addgene plasmid # 140561 ; http://n2t.net/addgene:140561 ; RRID:Addgene_140561)
