[The description below was written by a language model from this plasmid's Addgene catalogue record and pLannotate feature annotations shown in this document.]
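Description:
pX165-LZ3 Cas9 is a mammalian expression plasmid built on the pX165 backbone that encodes LZ3 Cas9, a variant of Streptococcus pyogenes Cas9 carrying four substitutions (N690C, T769I, G915M and N980K). It is propagated in E. coli using a high-copy ColE1/pUC-type origin and is selected with ampicillin through the β-lactamase gene driven by its own promoter. An f1 bacteriophage origin is also present, along with short remnants of rop and the pBR322 bom region that are backbone leftovers rather than functional parts.

The Cas9 coding sequence is driven by a hybrid CBh-style promoter assembled from the CMV immediate-early enhancer, the chicken β-actin promoter and a hybrid chicken β-actin/minute virus of mice intron, which together give strong constitutive expression in many mammalian cell types. The annotation splits the nuclease into Cas9(N) and Cas9(C) segments, but these are directly contiguous and form a single open reading frame. It is followed in frame by a bipartite nucleoplasmin nuclear localization signal and terminated by a bovine growth hormone polyadenylation signal. About 140 nt between the intron and the annotated Cas9 start carry no annotation, so any N-terminal tag or additional NLS there is not documented. AAV2 inverted terminal repeat sequence flanks the cassette, complete downstream but detected only as short fragments upstream, so suitability for AAV packaging cannot be assumed. No guide RNA cassette is annotated, so a guide would need to be supplied separately.

The stated purpose is expression of LZ3 Cas9 in mammalian cells, and the plasmid derives from work profiling the specificity of Cas9 variants. The feature table comes from an 8,214 nt sequence record labelled as a partial NGS result.
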