Features (pLannotate 1.2.2; 17 found; start..end, strand, type, name):
     17..52      -  CDS            rop (fragment): Rop protein, which maintains plasmids at low copy number; rop
    147..251     +  promoter       AmpR promoter: bla
    252..1112    +  CDS            AmpR: β-lactamase; bla; confers resistance to ampicillin, carbenicillin, and related antibiotics
   1283..1871    +  rep_origin     ori: high-copy-number ColE1/pMB1/pBR322/pUC origin of replication
   1944..1971    +  repeat_region  AAV2 ITR (fragment): inverted terminal repeat of adeno-associated virus serotype 2 inverted
   2000..2027    +  repeat_region  AAV2 ITR (fragment): inverted terminal repeat of adeno-associated virus serotype 2 inverted
   2081..2366    +  enhancer       CMV enhancer: human cytomegalovirus immediate early enhancer; contains an 18-bp deletion relative to the standard CMV enhancer
   2368..2645    +  promoter       chicken β-actin promoter: No description available
   2646..2873    +  intron         hybrid intron: hybrid between chicken β-actin (CBA) and minute virus of mice (MMV) introns (Gray et al., 2011)
   3011..4612    +  CDS            Cas9(N): N-terminal portion of Streptococcus pyogenes Cas9 (Zetsche et al., 2015)
   4613..7111    +  CDS            Cas9(C): C-terminal portion of Streptococcus pyogenes Cas9 (Zetsche et al., 2015)
   7112..7159    +  CDS            nucleoplasmin NLS: bipartite nuclear localization signal from nucleoplasmin
   7193..7304    +  polyA_signal   bGH poly(A) signal: bovine growth hormone polyadenylation signal
   7409..7549    +  repeat_region  AAV2 ITR: inverted terminal repeat of adeno-associated virus serotype 2 inverted
   7554..7605    -  misc_feature   bom (fragment): basis of mobility region from pBR322
   7624..8079    +  rep_origin     f1 ori (sequence partly withheld): f1 bacteriophage origin of replication; arrow indicates direction of (+) strand synthesis
   8080..8129    -  misc_feature   bom (fragment): basis of mobility region from pBR322
>Addgene plasmid #140561 | pX165-LZ3 Cas9 | addgene full sequence | sequence record 296585 | Addgene Partial NGS Result
CCGGGAGCTGCATGTGTCAGAGGTTTTCACCGTCATCACCGAAACGCGCGAGACGAAAGGGCCTCGTGAT
ACGCCTATTTTTATAGGTTAATGTCATGATAATAATGGTTTCTTAGACGTCAGGTGGCACTTTTCGGGGA
AATGTGCGCGGAACCCCTATTTGTTTATTTTTCTAAATACATTCAAATATGTATCCGCTCATGAGACAAT
AACCCTGATAAATGCTTCAATAATATTGAAAAAGGAAGAGTATGAGTATTCAACATTTCCGTGTCGCCCT
TATTCCCTTTTTTGCGGCATTTTGCCTTCCTGTTTTTGCTCACCCAGAAACGCTGGTGAAAGTAAAAGAT
GCTGAAGATCAGTTGGGTGCACGAGTGGGTTACATCGAACTGGATCTCAACAGCGGTAAGATCCTTGAGA
GTTTTCGCCCCGAAGAACGTTTTCCAATGATGAGCACTTTTAAAGTTCTGCTATGTGGCGCGGTATTATC
CCGTATTGACGCCGGGCAAGAGCAACTCGGTCGCCGCATACACTATTCTCAGAATGACTTGGTTGAGTAC
TCACCAGTCACAGAAAAGCATCTTACGGATGGCATGACAGTAAGAGAATTATGCAGTGCTGCCATAACCA
TGAGTGATAACACTGCGGCCAACTTACTTCTGACAACGATCGGAGGACCGAAGGAGCTAACCGCTTTTTT
GCACAACATGGGGGATCATGTAACTCGCCTTGATCGTTGGGAACCGGAGCTGAATGAAGCCATACCAAAC
GACGAGCGTGACACCACGATGCCTGTAGCAATGGCAACAACGTTGCGCAAACTATTAACTGGCGAACTAC
TTACTCTAGCTTCCCGGCAACAATTAATAGACTGGATGGAGGCGGATAAAGTTGCAGGACCACTTCTGCG
CTCGGCCCTTCCGGCTGGCTGGTTTATTGCTGATAAATCTGGAGCCGGTGAGCGTGGAAGCCGCGGTATC
ATTGCAGCACTGGGGCCAGATGGTAAGCCCTCCCGTATCGTAGTTATCTACACGACGGGGAGTCAGGCAA
CTATGGATGAACGAAATAGACAGATCGCTGAGATAGGTGCCTCACTGATTAAGCATTGGTAACTGTCAGA
CCAAGTTTACTCATATATACTTTAGATTGATTTAAAACTTCATTTTTAATTTAAAAGGATCTAGGTGAAG
ATCCTTTTTGATAATCTCATGACCAAAATCCCTTAACGTGAGTTTTCGTTCCACTGAGCGTCAGACCCCG
TAGAAAAGATCAAAGGATCTTCTTGAGATCCTTTTTTTCTGCGCGTAATCTGCTGCTTGCAAACAAAAAA
ACCACCGCTACCAGCGGTGGTTTGTTTGCCGGATCAAGAGCTACCAACTCTTTTTCCGAAGGTAACTGGC
TTCAGCAGAGCGCAGATACCAAATACTGTTCTTCTAGTGTAGCCGTAGTTAGGCCACCACTTCAAGAACT
CTGTAGCACCGCCTACATACCTCGCTCTGCTAATCCTGTTACCAGTGGCTGCTGCCAGTGGCGATAAGTC
GTGTCTTACCGGGTTGGACTCAAGACGATAGTTACCGGATAAGGCGCAGCGGTCGGGCTGAACGGGGGGT
TCGTGCACACAGCCCAGCTTGGAGCGAACGACCTACACCGAACTGAGATACCTACAGCGTGAGCTATGAG
AAAGCGCCACGCTTCCCGAAGGGAGAAAGGCGGACAGGTATCCGGTAAGCGGCAGGGTCGGAACAGGAGA
GCGCACGAGGGAGCTTCCAGGGGGAAACGCCTGGTATCTTTATAGTCCTGTCGGGTTTCGCCACCTCTGA
CTTGAGCGTCGATTTTTGTGATGCTCGTCAGGGGGGCGGAGCCTATGGAAAAACGCCAGCAACGCGGCCT
TTTTACGGTTCCTGGCCTTTTGCTGGCCTTTTGCTCACATGTCCTGCAGGCAGCTGCGCGCTCGCTCGCT
CACTGAGGCCGCCCGGGCGTCGGGCGACCTTTGGTCGCCCGGCCTCAGTGAGCGAGCGAGCGCGCAGAGA
GGGAGTGGCCAACTCCATCACTAGGGGTTCCTGCGGCCTCTAGAGGTACCCGTTACATAACTTACGGTAA
ATGGCCCGCCTGGCTGACCGCCCAACGACCCCCGCCCATTGACGTCAATAGTAACGCCAATAGGGACTTT
CCATTGACGTCAATGGGTGGAGTATTTACGGTAAACTGCCCACTTGGCAGTACATCAAGTGTATCATATG
CCAAGTACGCCCCCTATTGACGTCAATGACGGTAAATGGCCCGCCTGGCATTGTGCCCAGTACATGACCT
TATGGGACTTTCCTACTTGGCAGTACATCTACGTATTAGTCATCGCTATTACCATGGTCGAGGTGAGCCC
CACGTTCTGCTTCACTCTCCCCATCTCCCCCCCCTCCCCACCCCCAATTTTGTATTTATTTATTTTTTAA
TTATTTTGTGCAGCGATGGGGGCGGGGGGGGGGGGGGGGCGCGCGCCAGGCGGGGCGGGGCGGGGCGAGG
GGCGGGGCGGGGCGAGGCGGAGAGGTGCGGCGGCAGCCAATCAGAGCGGCGCGCTCCGAAAGTTTCCTTT
TATGGCGAGGCGGCGGCGGCGGCGGCCCTATAAAAAGCGAAGCGCGCGGCGGGCGGGAGTCGCTGCGCGC
TGCCTTCGCCCCGTGCCCCGCTCCGCCGCCGCCTCGCGCCGCCCGCCCCGGCTCTGACTGACCGCGTTAC
TCCCACAGGTGAGCGGGCGGGACGGCCCTTCTCCTCCGGGCTGTAATTAGCTGAGCAAGAGGTAAGGGTT
TAAGGGATGGTTGGTTGGTGGGGTATTAATGTTTAATTACCTGGAGCACCTGCCTGAAATCACTTTTTTT
CAGGTTGGACCGGTGCCACCATGGACTATAAGGACCACGACGGAGACTACAAGGATCATGATATTGATTA
CAAAGACGATGACGATAAGATGGCCCCAAAGAAGAAGCGGAAGGTCGGTATCCACGGAGTCCCAGCAGCC
GACAAGAAGTACAGCATCGGCCTGGACATCGGCACCAACTCTGTGGGCTGGGCCGTGATCACCGACGAGT
ACAAGGTGCCCAGCAAGAAATTCAAGGTGCTGGGCAACACCGACCGGCACAGCATCAAGAAGAACCTGAT
CGGAGCCCTGCTGTTCGACAGCGGCGAAACAGCCGAGGCCACCCGGCTGAAGAGAACCGCCAGAAGAAGA
TACACCAGACGGAAGAACCGGATCTGCTATCTGCAAGAGATCTTCAGCAACGAGATGGCCAAGGTGGACG
ACAGCTTCTTCCACAGACTGGAAGAGTCCTTCCTGGTGGAAGAGGATAAGAAGCACGAGCGGCACCCCAT
CTTCGGCAACATCGTGGACGAGGTGGCCTACCACGAGAAGTACCCCACCATCTACCACCTGAGAAAGAAA
CTGGTGGACAGCACCGACAAGGCCGACCTGCGGCTGATCTATCTGGCCCTGGCCCACATGATCAAGTTCC
GGGGCCACTTCCTGATCGAGGGCGACCTGAACCCCGACAACAGCGACGTGGACAAGCTGTTCATCCAGCT
GGTGCAGACCTACAACCAGCTGTTCGAGGAAAACCCCATCAACGCCAGCGGCGTGGACGCCAAGGCCATC
CTGTCTGCCAGACTGAGCAAGAGCAGACGGCTGGAAAATCTGATCGCCCAGCTGCCCGGCGAGAAGAAGA
ATGGCCTGTTCGGAAACCTGATTGCCCTGAGCCTGGGCCTGACCCCCAACTTCAAGAGCAACTTCGACCT
GGCCGAGGATGCCAAACTGCAGCTGAGCAAGGACACCTACGACGACGACCTGGACAACCTGCTGGCCCAG
ATCGGCGACCAGTACGCCGACCTGTTTCTGGCCGCCAAGAACCTGTCCGACGCCATCCTGCTGAGCGACA
TCCTGAGAGTGAACACCGAGATCACCAAGGCCCCCCTGAGCGCCTCTATGATCAAGAGATACGACGAGCA
CCACCAGGACCTGACCCTGCTGAAAGCTCTCGTGCGGCAGCAGCTGCCTGAGAAGTACAAAGAGATTTTC
TTCGACCAGAGCAAGAACGGCTACGCCGGCTACATTGACGGCGGAGCCAGCCAGGAAGAGTTCTACAAGT
TCATCAAGCCCATCCTGGAAAAGATGGACGGCACCGAGGAACTGCTCGTGAAGCTGAACAGAGAGGACCT
GCTGCGGAAGCAGCGGACCTTCGACAACGGCAGCATCCCCCACCAGATCCACCTGGGAGAGCTGCACGCC
ATTCTGCGGCGGCAGGAAGATTTTTACCCATTCCTGAAGGACAACCGGGAAAAGATCGAGAAGATCCTGA
CCTTCCGCATCCCCTACTACGTGGGCCCTCTGGCCAGGGGAAACAGCAGATTCGCCTGGATGACCAGAAA
GAGCGAGGAAACCATCACCCCCTGGAACTTCGAGGAAGTGGTGGACAAGGGCGCTTCCGCCCAGAGCTTC
ATCGAGCGGATGACCAACTTCGATAAGAACCTGCCCAACGAGAAGGTGCTGCCCAAGCACAGCCTGCTGT
ACGAGTACTTCACCGTGTATAACGAGCTGACCAAAGTGAAATACGTGACCGAGGGAATGAGAAAGCCCGC
CTTCCTGAGCGGCGAGCAGAAAAAGGCCATCGTGGACCTGCTGTTCAAGACCAACCGGAAAGTGACCGTG
AAGCAGCTGAAAGAGGACTACTTCAAGAAAATCGAGTGCTTCGACTCCGTGGAAATCTCCGGCGTGGAAG
ATCGGTTCAACGCCTCCCTGGGCACATACCACGATCTGCTGAAAATTATCAAGGACAAGGACTTCCTGGA
CAATGAGGAAAACGAGGACATTCTGGAAGATATCGTGCTGACCCTGACACTGTTTGAGGACAGAGAGATG
ATCGAGGAACGGCTGAAAACCTATGCCCACCTGTTCGACGACAAAGTGATGAAGCAGCTGAAGCGGCGGA
GATACACCGGCTGGGGCAGGCTGAGCCGGAAGCTGATCAACGGCATCCGGGACAAGCAGTCCGGCAAGAC
AATCCTGGATTTCCTGAAGTCCGACGGCTTCGCCTGCAGAAACTTCATGCAGCTGATCCACGACGACAGC
CTGACCTTTAAAGAGGACATCCAGAAAGCCCAGGTGTCCGGCCAGGGCGATAGCCTGCACGAGCACATTG
CCAATCTGGCCGGCAGCCCCGCCATTAAGAAGGGCATCCTGCAGACAGTGAAGGTGGTGGACGAGCTCGT
GAAAGTGATGGGCCGGCACAAGCCCGAGAACATCGTGATCGAAATGGCCAGAGAGAACCAGATCACCCAG
AAGGGACAGAAGAACAGCCGCGAGAGAATGAAGCGGATCGAAGAGGGCATCAAAGAGCTGGGCAGCCAGA
TCCTGAAAGAACACCCCGTGGAAAACACCCAGCTGCAGAACGAGAAGCTGTACCTGTACTACCTGCAGAA
TGGGCGGGATATGTACGTGGACCAGGAACTGGACATCAACCGGCTGTCCGACTACGATGTGGACCATATC
GTGCCTCAGAGCTTTCTGAAGGACGACTCCATCGACAACAAGGTGCTGACCAGAAGCGACAAGAACCGGG
GCAAGAGCGACAACGTGCCCTCCGAAGAGGTCGTGAAGAAGATGAAGAACTACTGGCGGCAGCTGCTGAA
CGCCAAGCTGATTACCCAGAGAAAGTTCGACAATCTGACCAAGGCCGAGAGAGGCGGCCTGAGCGAACTG
GATAAGGCCATGTTCATCAAGAGACAGCTGGTGGAAACCCGGCAGATCACAAAGCACGTGGCACAGATCC
TGGACTCCCGGATGAACACTAAGTACGACGAGAATGACAAGCTGATCCGGGAAGTGAAAGTGATCACCCT
GAAGTCCAAGCTGGTGTCCGATTTCCGGAAGGATTTCCAGTTTTACAAAGTGCGCGAGATCAACAAATAC
CACCACGCCCACGACGCCTACCTGAACGCCGTCGTGGGAACCGCCCTGATCAAAAAGTACCCTAAGCTGG
AAAGCGAGTTCGTGTACGGCGACTACAAGGTGTACGACGTGCGGAAGATGATCGCCAAGAGCGAGCAGGA
AATCGGCAAGGCTACCGCCAAGTACTTCTTCTACAGCAACATCATGAACTTTTTCAAGACCGAGATTACC
CTGGCCAACGGCGAGATCCGGAAGCGGCCTCTGATCGAGACAAACGGCGAAACCGGGGAGATCGTGTGGG
ATAAGGGCCGGGATTTTGCCACCGTGCGGAAAGTGCTGAGCATGCCCCAAGTGAATATCGTGAAAAAGAC
CGAGGTGCAGACAGGCGGCTTCAGCAAAGAGTCTATCCTGCCCAAGAGGAACAGCGATAAGCTGATCGCC
AGAAAGAAGGACTGGGACCCTAAGAAGTACGGCGGCTTCGACAGCCCCACCGTGGCCTATTCTGTGCTGG
TGGTGGCCAAAGTGGAAAAGGGCAAGTCCAAGAAACTGAAGAGTGTGAAAGAGCTGCTGGGGATCACCAT
CATGGAAAGAAGCAGCTTCGAGAAGAATCCCATCGACTTTCTGGAAGCCAAGGGCTACAAAGAAGTGAAA
AAGGACCTGATCATCAAGCTGCCTAAGTACTCCCTGTTCGAGCTGGAAAACGGCCGGAAGAGAATGCTGG
CCTCTGCCGGCGAACTGCAGAAGGGAAACGAACTGGCCCTGCCCTCCAAATATGTGAACTTCCTGTACCT
GGCCAGCCACTATGAGAAGCTGAAGGGCTCCCCCGAGGATAATGAGCAGAAACAGCTGTTTGTGGAACAG
CACAAGCACTACCTGGACGAGATCATCGAGCAGATCAGCGAGTTCTCCAAGAGAGTGATCCTGGCCGACG
CTAATCTGGACAAAGTGCTGTCCGCCTACAACAAGCACCGGGATAAGCCCATCAGAGAGCAGGCCGAGAA
TATCATCCACCTGTTTACCCTGACCAATCTGGGAGCCCCTGCCGCCTTCAAGTACTTTGACACCACCATC
GACCGGAAGAGGTACACCAGCACCAAAGAGGTGCTGGACGCCACCCTGATCCACCAGAGCATCACCGGCC
TGTACGAGACACGGATCGACCTGTCTCAGCTGGGAGGCGACAAAAGGCCGGCGGCCACGAAAAAGGCCGG
CCAGGCAAAAAAGAAAAAGTAAGAATTCCTAGAGCTCGCTGATCAGCCTCGACTGTGCCTTCTAGTTGCC
AGCCATCTGTTGTTTGCCCCTCCCCCGTGCCTTCCTTGACCCTGGAAGGTGCCACTCCCACTGTCCTTTC
CTAATAAAATGAGGAAATTGCATCGCATTGTCTGAGTAGGTGTCATTCTATTCTGGGGGGTGGGGTGGGG
CAGGACAGCAAGGGGGAGGATTGGGAAGAGAATAGCAGGCATGCTGGGGAGCGGCCGCAGGAACCCCTAG
TGATGGAGTTGGCCACTCCCTCTCTGCGCGCTCGCTCGCTCACTGAGGCCGGGCGACCAAAGGTCGCCCG
ACGCCCGGGCTTTGCCCGGGCGGCCTCAGTGAGCGAGCGAGCGCGCAGCTGCCTGCAGGGGCGCCTGATG
CGGTATTTTCTCCTTACGCATCTGTGCGGTATTTCACACCGCATA
[95 nt withheld, positions 7606-7700]
T
[46 nt withheld, positions 7702-7747]
C
[141 nt withheld, positions 7749-7889]
CCTTTGACGTTGGAGTCCACGTTCTTT
[37 nt withheld, positions 7917-7953]
ACTCTATCTCGGGCTATTCTTTTGATTTATAAGGGATTTTGCCGATTTCGGTCTATTGGTTAAAAAATGA
GCTGATTTAACAAAAATTTAACGCGAATTTTAACAAAATATTAACGTTTACAATTTTATGGTGCACTCTC
AGTACAATCTGCTCTGATGCCGCATAGTTAAGCCAGCCCCGACACCCGCCAACACCCGCTGACGCGCCCT
GACGGGCTTGTCTGCTCCCGGCATCCGCTTACAGACAAGCTGTGACCGTCT
